Addgene plasmid #126846: Pk_P38-Cd4-bio-His
Purpose: Expression of recombinant P. knowlesi protein in mammalian cells
Depositing lab: Gavin Wright. Depositing organization: Wellcome Sanger Institute. Publication: A panel of recombinant proteins from human-infective Plasmodium species for serological surveillance. Muller-Sienerth N, Shilts J, Kadir KA, Yman V, Homann MV, Asghar M, Ngasala B, Singh B, Farnert A, Wright GJ. Malar J. 2020 Jan 17;19(1):31. doi: 10.1186/s12936-020-3111-5. PubMed 31952523.
Backbone
  Vector backbone: pTT3
  Backbone manufacturer: Yves Durocher, NRC
  Backbone size w/o insert (bp): 6688
  Total vector size (bp): 7782
  Vector type: Mammalian Expression
Growth in bacteria
  Bacterial resistance: Ampicillin, 100 μg/mL
  Growth temperature: 37°C
  Growth strain: DH5alpha
  Copy number: High Copy
Gene/Insert
  Gene/Insert name: P38 (alt names: PKNH_1025600; PKH_102490; s48/45-like protein)
  Species: Plasmodium knowlesi
  Insert size (bp): 1094
  GenBank ID: CAQ40512.1
  Entrez Gene: PKH_102490 (a.k.a. PKH_102490)
  Promoter: CMV
  Tag / fusion protein: ratCd4(d3+4)-bio-6His (C terminal on backbone)
  Cloning method: Restriction Enzyme; 5′ cloning site NotI (not destroyed); 3′ cloning site AscI (not destroyed)
  Sequencing primers: 5′ CMV-F
Resource information
  A portion of this plasmid was derived from a plasmid made by: Insert was chemically synthesised.
Terms and licenses: Academic/Nonprofit Terms; Industry Terms: Not Available to Industry
How to cite: Pk_P38-Cd4-bio-His was a gift from Gavin Wright (Addgene plasmid # 126846 ; http://n2t.net/addgene:126846 ; RRID:Addgene_126846)
