[The description below was written by a language model from this plasmid's Addgene catalogue record and pLannotate feature annotations shown in this document.]
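Description:
Pk_P38-Cd4-bio-His is a mammalian expression plasmid built on the pTT3 backbone for producing a soluble, tagged form of the Plasmodium knowlesi protein P38 (an s48/45-like protein, PKNH_1025600). It is maintained in E. coli through a high-copy ColE1/pUC-type origin and an ampicillin resistance gene (β-lactamase with its own promoter). The backbone also carries a fragment of the Epstein-Barr virus oriP, which permits episomal maintenance in mammalian cells that supply EBNA1. Small lac regulatory remnants and other short fragments in the backbone appear to be cloning vestiges without a role in expression.

Expression is driven by the human CMV immediate early enhancer and promoter. Downstream lie adenovirus-derived leader and splice sequences and a chimeric intron fragment, elements commonly included to improve transcript processing and translation; the antisense "PTP" hit in this region is most likely a by-product of these adenoviral sequences rather than a functional gene. The open reading frame begins with a fragment annotated as a mouse immunoglobulin heavy chain signal sequence, directing the product into the secretory pathway. The chemically synthesised P38 insert of about 1.1 kb sits between retained NotI and AscI sites; it is not annotated in the feature table, but the gap between the signal sequence and the tag matches its size. It is fused at its C terminus to the backbone-encoded tag of rat Cd4 domains 3 and 4, a biotinylation sequence and a six-histidine tag, of which only the Cd4 portion is annotated. A rabbit β-globin polyadenylation signal ends the transcript. The tags allow purification by the histidine tag and capture through biotin, and the associated publication describes a panel of recombinant Plasmodium proteins for serological surveillance.
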