Features (pLannotate 1.2.2; 18 found; start..end, strand, type, name):
      7..386     +  enhancer       CMV enhancer: human cytomegalovirus immediate early enhancer
    388..587     +  promoter       CMV promoter: human cytomegalovirus (CMV) immediate early promoter
    655..693     +  misc_feature   Ad SA (fragment): adenovirus major late transcript splice acceptor (Friedrich and Soriano, 1991)
    726..935     -  CDS            PTP (fragment): TERM_ADE02 - Experimental evidence at protein level: Swiss-Prot protein existence level 1. Protein covalently bound to the viral DNA that acts as a primer for viral genomic replication by DNA strand displacement. Assembles on the viral origin of replication in an initiation complex with viral polymerase, DBP, host NFIA and host POU2F1/OCT1. During initiation, the polymerase covalently couples the first dCTP with Ser- 580 of pTP. The terminal protein stimulates the template activity over 20 fold compared to protein-free templates. Neo-synthesized viral genomes are linked to two preterminal prot
    966..1055    +  intron         chimeric intron (fragment): chimera between introns from adenovirus and immunoglobulin heavy chain genes
   1074..1120    +  CDS            IgH signal sequence (fragment): signal sequence from the mouse immunoglobulin heavy chain variable region
   2295..2855    +  CDS            Cd4 (fragment): CD4_RAT - Experimental evidence at protein level: Swiss-Prot protein existence level 1. Integral membrane glycoprotein that plays an essential role in the immune response and serves multiple functions in responses against both external and internal offenses. In T-cells, functions primarily as a coreceptor for MHC class II molecule:peptide complex. The antigens presented by class II peptides are derived from extracellular proteins while class I peptides are derived from cytosolic proteins. Interacts simultaneously with the T-cell receptor (TCR) and the MHC class II presented by antigen presenti
   3015..3070    +  polyA_signal   β-globin poly(A) signal: rabbit β-globin polyadenylation signal (Gil and Proudfoot, 1987)
   3584..5265    -  rep_origin     oriP (fragment): Epstein-Barr virus oriP replication origin (Yates et al., 2000)
   5392..5496    +  promoter       AmpR promoter: bla
   5497..6357    +  CDS            AmpR: β-lactamase; bla; confers resistance to ampicillin, carbenicillin, and related antibiotics
   6528..7116    +  rep_origin     ori: high-copy-number ColE1/pMB1/pBR322/pUC origin of replication
   7299..7391    +  CDS            lacI (fragment): lac repressor; lacI; The lac repressor binds to the lac operator to inhibit transcription in E. coli. This inhibition can be relieved by adding lactose or isopropyl-β-D-thiogalactopyranoside (IPTG).
   7404..7425    +  protein_bind   CAP binding site: CAP binding activates transcription in the presence of cAMP. E. coli catabolite activator protein
   7440..7470    +  promoter       lac promoter: promoter for the E. coli lac operon
   7478..7494    +  protein_bind   lac operator: The lac repressor binds to the lac operator to inhibit transcription in E. coli. This inhibition can be relieved by adding lactose or isopropyl-β-D-thiogalactopyranoside (IPTG). lac repressor encoded by lacI
   7564..7580    +  promoter       tet promoter (fragment): E. coli promoter for tetracycline efflux protein gene
   7590..7615    -  CDS            bla(M) (fragment): β-lactamase lacking the signal sequence; bla(M); allows cytosolic expression of β-lactamase
>Addgene plasmid #126846 | Pk_P38-Cd4-bio-His | addgene full sequence | sequence record 245946 | Addgene NGS Result
CATGTTGACATTGATTATTGACTAGTTATTAATAGTAATCAATTACGGGGTCATTAGTTCATAGCCCATA
TATGGAGTTCCGCGTTACATAACTTACGGTAAATGGCCCGCCTGGCTGACCGCCCAACGACCCCCGCCCA
TTGACGTCAATAATGACGTATGTTCCCATAGTAACGCCAATAGGGACTTTCCATTGACGTCAATGGGTGG
AGTATTTACGGTAAACTGCCCACTTGGCAGTACATCAAGTGTATCATATGCCAAGTCCGCCCCCTATTGA
CGTCAATGACGGTAAATGGCCCGCCTGGCATTATGCCCAGTACATGACCTTACGGGACTTTCCTACTTGG
CAGTACATCTACGTATTAGTCATCGCTATTACCATGGTGATGCGGTTTTGGCAGTACACCAATGGGCGTG
GATAGCGGTTTGACTCACGGGGATTTCCAAGTCTCCACCCCATTGACGTCAATGGGAGTTTGTTTTGGCA
CCAAAATCAACGGGACTTTCCAAAATGTCGTAATAACCCCGCCCCGTTGACGCAAATGGGCGGTAGGCGT
GTACGGTGGGAGGTCTATATAAGCAGAGCTCGTTTAGTGAACCGTCAGATCCTCACTCTCTTCCGCATCG
CTGTCTGCGAGGGCCAGCTGTTGGGCTCGCGGTTGAGGACAAACTCTTCGCGGTCTTTCCAGTACTCTTG
GATCGGAAACCCGTCGGCCTCCGAACGGTACTCCGCCACCGAGGGACCTGAGCGAGTCCGCATCGACCGG
ATCGGAAAACCTCTCGAGAAAGGCGTCTAACCAGTCACAGTCGCAAGGTAGGCTGAGCACCGTGGCGGGC
GGCAGCGGGTGGCGGTCGGGGTTGTTTCTGGCGGAGGTGCTGCTGATGATGTAATTAAAGTAGGCGGTCT
TGAGACGGCGGATGGTCGAGGTGAGGTGTGGCAGGCTTGAGATCCAGCTGTTGGGGTGAGTACTCCCTCT
CAAAAGCGGGCATTACTTCTGCGCTAAGATTGTCAGTTTCCAAAAACGAGGAGGATTTGATATTCACCTG
GCCCGATCTGGCCATACACTTGAGTGACAATGACATCCACTTTGCCTTTCTCTCCACAGGTGTCCACTCC
CAGGTCCAAGTTTGCCACCATGGAGTTTCAGACCCAGGTACTCATGTCCCTGCTGCTCTGCATGTCTGGT
GCGGCCGCCAAACACCACGTGGACCTGAGCAATAGCGCCAAGAGCACCTTCCTGCTGAACGTGGTGCCCG
GCGACACCGTGGTGTACACATGCCCCTACAGCTTCAACAAGGACATGAAGCACATCTGCGCCAGAGAGCG
GGACTTCTTCGACCGGAAGCTGTTCTGCTTCGACCACGTGATCATCAACCGGAACGTGTTCCAGCTGCGG
GACTACGTGCGGGGAGCCTACAACATCGTGTCCAAATACGTGAACAACGTGTACACCTCCGAGTTCACCG
TGCCTCCCGTGGTGCTGATGAACCGGCACTTCGAGTGCTACTGCTACCTGGACGACGGCGGCAGAATCCA
GAAAAAGACCCTGAAGGTGCACATCAGCAAGGGCATCGTGAAGCGGACCCCTGGCTGCGACTTCAACGAC
GAGTACAGAGAGAGCACCGCCATCACCACCTTCAACAACATGAACCGGAAGATCGCCAAGGCCTGCGACA
GCTACCCTAGAGGCGGCGATACCATCACCCTGCTGTGCCCCGTGAACTACGCCGTGCAGCCCGACGGCTG
CTTCAACCAGGTGTACGTGAAGAAAGAGGACATCCAGAACGACAAGAACAAGCTCGAGGAACGGTTCAAT
ATCGCCCGGAAGTGGGAGCAGGACAAGTACAAGGTGGTGTCCATCGAGACACTGTTCGGCAAGAAACTGG
ACAGCGTGGGCGACGAGATCACCAGATTCGCCAAGATCCCCGTGACCAACGATGAGATCAGCTTCACCTG
TACCTGCAAGGCCAACGACGGCAGCGACACCCTGATGATGAATGTGTACATCAACGAGGCCTACGACAAG
TTCGTGCAGAGCAGCCACGACAAGAGCGACCAGTCCAACCAGGGCAACCCCGTGCAGTCTAATCAGGGAA
ATCCAGTGCACAGCAACCAGGGGAATCCTGTCCAGAGTAATCAGGGGAACCCCATCCAGAGCAACTACAA
CAAGTACATCGAGAGCAACAAGCGCTTCGTGTACCCCAACGATGGCCGGGTCGAGTACACCCGGCACAAG
TTCAGCAGCACCTCCACCGTGTCCCGGACCGAGGAAAGAAGCGGAGCCAGCTCTGGCGCGCCGTCGACCT
CCATCACGGCCTATAAGAGTGAGGGGGAGTCAGCGGAGTTCTCCTTCCCACTCAACCTTGGAGAGGAAAG
CCTGCAGGGAGAGTTGAGATGGAAGGCAGAGAAGGCTCCTTCTTCCCAGTCCTGGATCACCTTCTCCCTA
AAGAACCAAAAGGTGTCTGTGCAGAAGTCTACTAGCAACCCCAAGTTCCAGCTGTCCGAAACGCTCCCAC
TCACCCTTCAGATACCCCAGGTCTCCCTTCAGTTTGCTGGTTCTGGCAACCTGACCCTGACTCTGGACAG
AGGGATACTGTATCAGGAAGTGAACCTGGTGGTGATGAAAGTGACTCAGCCCGACAGCAACACTTTGACC
TGTGAGGTGATGGGACCCACCTCACCCAAGATGAGACTGATCTTGAAGCAGGAGAATCAGGAGGCCAGGG
TCTCCAGGCAGGAGAAAGTGATTCAAGTGCAGGCCCCTGAAGCAGGGGTGTGGCAATGTCTACTGAGTGA
AGGTGAAGAGGTCAAGATGGACTCCAAGATCCAGGTTTTATCCAAAGGGTTGAATTCCGGCAGCCTGCAC
CACATCCTGGACGCCCAGAAGATGCTGTGGAACCACAGGGACAGGAACCTGCCTCCTCTGGCCCCTCTGG
GCCCCCACCACCATCACCACCATTGAGTCTAGACACGTGATTAATTAAGGATCCCCCGACCTCGACCTCT
GGCTAATAAAGGAAATTTATTTTCATTGCAATAGTGTGTTGGAATTTTTTGTGTCTCTCACTCGGAAGGA
CATATGGGAGGGCAAATCATTTGGTCGAGATCCCTCGGAGATCTCTAGCTAGAGGATCGATCCCCGCCCC
GGACGAACTAAACCTGACTACGACATCTCTGCCCCTTCTTCGCGGGGCAGTGCATGTAATCCCTTCAGTT
GGTTGGTACAACTTGCCAACTGGGCCCTGTTCCACATGTGACACGGGGGGGGACCAAACACAAAGGGGTT
CTCTGACTGTAGTTGACATCCTTATAAATGGATGTGCACATTTGCCAACACTGAGTGGCTTTCATCCTGG
AGCAGACTTTGCAGTCTGTGGACTGCAACACAACATTGCCTTTATGTGTAACTCTTGGCTGAAGCTCTTA
CACCAATGCTGGGGGACATGTACCTCCCAGGGGCCCAGGAAGACTACGGGAGGCTACACCAACGTCAATC
AGAGGGGCCTGTGTAGCTACCGATAAGCGGACCCTCAAGAGGGCATTAGCAATAGTGTTTATAAGGCCCC
CTTGTTAACCCTAAACGGGTAGCATATGCTTCCCGGGTAGTAGTATATACTATCCAGACTAACCCTAATT
CAATAGCATATGTTACCCAACGGGAAGCATATGCTATCGAATTAGGGTTAGTAAAAGGGTCCTAAGGAAC
AGCGATATCTCCCACCCCATGAGCTGTCACGGTTTTATTTACATGGGGTCAGGATTCCACGAGGGTAGTG
AACCATTTTAGTCACAAGGGCAGTGGCTGAAGATCAAGGAGCGGGCAGTGAACTCTCCTGAATCTTCGCC
TGCTTCTTCATTCTCCTTCGTTTAGCTAATAGAATAACTGCTGAGTTGTGAACAGTAAGGTGTATGTGAG
GTGCTCGAAAACAAGGTTTCAGGTGACGCCCCCAGAATAAAATTTGGACGGGGGGTTCAGTGGTGGCATT
GTGCTATGACACCAATATAACCCTCACAAACCCCTTGGGCAATAAATACTAGTGTAGGAATGAAACATTC
TGAATATCTTTAACAATAGAAATCCATGGGGTGGGGACAAGCCGTAAAGACTGGATGTCCATCTCACACG
AATTTATGGCTATGGGCAACACATAATCCTAGTGCAATATGATACTGGGGTTATTAAGATGTGTCCCAGG
CAGGGACCAAGACAGGTGAACCATGTTGTTACACTCTATTTGTAACAAGGGGAAAGAGAGTGGACGCCGA
CAGCAGCGGACTCCACTGGTTGTCTCTAACACCCCCGAAAATTAAACGGGGCTCCACGCCAATGGGGCCC
ATAAACAAAGACAAGTGGCCACTCTTTTTTTTGAAATTGTGGAGTGGGGGCACGCGTCAGCCCCCACACG
CCGCCCTGCGGTTTTGGACTGTAAAATAAGGGTGTAATAACTTGGCTGATTGTAACCCCGCTAACCACTG
CGGTCAAACCACTTGCCCACAAAACCACTAATGGCACCCCGGGGAATACCTGCATAAGTAGGTGGGCGGG
CCAAGATAGGGGCGCGATTGCTGCGATCTGGAGGACAAATTACACACACTTGCGCCTGAGCGCCAAGCAC
AGGGTTGTTGGTCCTCATATTCACGAGGTCGCTGAGAGCACGGTGGGCTAATGTTGCCATGGGTAGCATA
TACTACCCAAATATCTGGATAGCATATGCTATCCTAATCTATATCTGGGTAGCATAGGCTATCCTAATCT
ATATCTGGGTAGCATATGCTATCCTAATCTATATCTGGGTAGTATATGCTATCCTAATTTATATCTGGGT
AGCATAGGCTATCCTAATCTATATCTGGGTAGCATATGCTATCCTAATCTATATCTGGGTAGTATATGCT
ATCCTAATCTGTATCCGGGTAGCATATGCTATCCTAATAGAGATTAGGGTAGTATATGCTATCCTAATTT
ATATCTGGGTAGCATATACTACCCAAATATCTGGATAGCATATGCTATCCTAATCTATATCTGGGTAGCA
TATGCTATCCTAATCTATATCTGGGTAGCATAGGCTATCCTAATCTATATCTGGGTAGCATATGCTATCC
TAATCTATATCTGGGTAGTATATGCTATCCTAATTTATATCTGGGTAGCATAGGCTATCCTAATCTATAT
CTGGGTAGCATATGCTATCCTAATCTATATCTGGGTAGTATATGCTATCCTAATCTGTATCCGGGTAGCA
TATGCTATCCTCATGATAAGCTGTCAAACATGAGAATTTTCTTGAAGACGAAAGGGCCTCGTGATACGCC
TATTTTTATAGGTTAATGTCATGATAATAATGGTTTCTTAGACGTCAGGTGGCACTTTTCGGGGAAATGT
GCGCGGAACCCCTATTTGTTTATTTTTCTAAATACATTCAAATATGTATCCGCTCATGAGACAATAACCC
TGATAAATGCTTCAATAATATTGAAAAAGGAAGAGTATGAGTATTCAACATTTCCGTGTCGCCCTTATTC
CCTTTTTTGCGGCATTTTGCCTTCCTGTTTTTGCTCACCCAGAAACGCTGGTGAAAGTAAAAGATGCTGA
AGATCAGTTGGGTGCACGAGTGGGTTACATCGAACTGGATCTCAACAGCGGTAAGATCCTTGAGAGTTTT
CGCCCCGAAGAACGTTTTCCAATGATGAGCACTTTTAAAGTTCTGCTATGTGGCGCGGTATTATCCCGTG
TTGACGCCGGGCAAGAGCAACTCGGTCGCCGCATACACTATTCTCAGAATGACTTGGTTGAGTACTCACC
AGTCACAGAAAAGCATCTTACGGATGGCATGACAGTAAGAGAATTATGCAGTGCTGCCATAACCATGAGT
GATAACACTGCGGCCAACTTACTTCTGACAACGATCGGAGGACCGAAGGAGCTAACCGCTTTTTTGCACA
ACATGGGGGATCATGTAACTCGCCTTGATCGTTGGGAACCGGAGCTGAATGAAGCCATACCAAACGACGA
GCGTGACACCACGATGCCTGCAGCAATGGCAACAACGTTGCGCAAACTATTAACTGGCGAACTACTTACT
CTAGCTTCCCGGCAACAATTAATAGACTGGATGGAGGCGGATAAAGTTGCAGGACCACTTCTGCGCTCGG
CCCTTCCGGCTGGCTGGTTTATTGCTGATAAATCTGGAGCCGGTGAGCGTGGGTCTCGCGGTATCATTGC
AGCACTGGGGCCAGATGGTAAGCCCTCCCGTATCGTAGTTATCTACACGACGGGGAGTCAGGCAACTATG
GATGAACGAAATAGACAGATCGCTGAGATAGGTGCCTCACTGATTAAGCATTGGTAACTGTCAGACCAAG
TTTACTCATATATACTTTAGATTGATTTAAAACTTCATTTTTAATTTAAAAGGATCTAGGTGAAGATCCT
TTTTGATAATCTCATGACCAAAATCCCTTAACGTGAGTTTTCGTTCCACTGAGCGTCAGACCCCGTAGAA
AAGATCAAAGGATCTTCTTGAGATCCTTTTTTTCTGCGCGTAATCTGCTGCTTGCAAACAAAAAAACCAC
CGCTACCAGCGGTGGTTTGTTTGCCGGATCAAGAGCTACCAACTCTTTTTCCGAAGGTAACTGGCTTCAG
CAGAGCGCAGATACCAAATACTGTTCTTCTAGTGTAGCCGTAGTTAGGCCACCACTTCAAGAACTCTGTA
GCACCGCCTACATACCTCGCTCTGCTAATCCTGTTACCAGTGGCTGCTGCCAGTGGCGATAAGTCGTGTC
TTACCGGGTTGGACTCAAGACGATAGTTACCGGATAAGGCGCAGCGGTCGGGCTGAACGGGGGGTTCGTG
CACACAGCCCAGCTTGGAGCGAACGACCTACACCGAACTGAGATACCTACAGCGTGAGCTATGAGAAAGC
GCCACGCTTCCCGAAGGGAGAAAGGCGGACAGGTATCCGGTAAGCGGCAGGGTCGGAACAGGAGAGCGCA
CGAGGGAGCTTCCAGGGGGAAACGCCTGGTATCTTTATAGTCCTGTCGGGTTTCGCCACCTCTGACTTGA
GCGTCGATTTTTGTGATGCTCGTCAGGGGGGCGGAGCCTATGGAAAAACGCCAGCAACGCGGCCTTTTTA
CGGTTCCTGGCCTTTTGCTGGCCTTTTGCTCACATGTTCTTTCCTGCGTTATCCCCTGATTCTGTGGATA
ACCGTATTACCGCCTTTGAGTGAGCTGATACCGCTCGCCGCAGCCGAACGACCGAGCGCAGCGAGTCAGT
GAGCGAGGAAGCGGAAGAGCGCCCAATACGCAAACCGCCTCTCCCCGCGCGTTGGCCGATTCATTAATGC
AGCTGGCACGACAGGTTTCCCGACTGGAAAGCGGGCAGTGAGCGCAACGCAATTAATGTGAGTTAGCTCA
CTCATTAGGCACCCCAGGCTTTACACTTTATGCTTCCGGCTCGTATGTTGTGTGGAATTGTGAGCGGATA
ACAATTTCACACAGGAAACAGCTATGACCATGATTACGCCAAGCTCTAGCTAGAGGTCGACCAATTCTCA
TGTTTGACAGCTTATCATCGCAGATCCGGGCAACGTTGTTGCCATTGCTGCAGGCGCAGAACTGGTAGGT
ATGGAAGATCTATACATTGAATCAATATTGGCAATTAGCCATATTAGTCATTGGTTATATAGCATAAATC
AATATTGGCTATTGGCCATTGCATACGTTGTATCTATATCATAATATGTACATTTATATTGGCTCATGTC
CAATATGACCGC
